>Addgene plasmid #236577 | pTW2153 | addgene full sequence | sequence record 471217 | Addgene NGS Result
GTCCGAGCGCACGCAGCAGCAAGGCTGCAACGTTGGCCAGCCTGGCAGACACGCCAGCCATGAAGCGGGT
CAACTTTCAGTTGCCGGCGGAGGATCACACCAAGCTGAAGATGTACGCGGTACGCCAAGGCAAGACCATT
ACCGAGCTGCTATCTGAATACATCGCGCAGCTACCAGAGTAAATGAGCAAATGAATAAATGAGTAGATGA
ATTTTAGCGGCTAAAGGAGGCGGCATGGAAAATCAAGAACAACCAGGCACCGACGCCGTGGAATGCCCCA
TGTGTGGAGGAACGGGCGGTTGGCCAGGCGTAAGCGGCTGGGTTGCCTGCCGGCCCTGCAATGGCACTGG
AACCCCCAAGCCCGAGGAATCGGCGTGAGCGGTCGCAAACCATCCGGCCCGGTACAAATCGGCGCGGCGC
TGGGTGATGACCTGGTGGAGAAGTTGAAGGCCGCGCAGGCCGCCCAGCGGCAACGCATCGAGGCAGAAGC
ACGCCCCGGTGAATCGTGGCAAGCGGCCGCTGATCGAATCCGCAAAGAATCCCGGCAACCGCCGGCAGCC
GGTGCGCCGTCGATTAGGAAGCCGCCCAAGGGCGACGAGCAACCAGATTTTTTCGTTCCGATGCTCTATG
ACGTGGGCACCCGCGATAGTCGCAGCATCATGGACGTGGCCGTTTTCCGTCTGTCGAAGCGTGACCGACG
AGCTGGCGAGGTGATCCGCTACGAGCTTCCAGACGGGCACGTAGAGGTTTCCGCAGGGCCGGCCGGCATG
GCCAGTGTGTGGGATTACGACCTGGTACTGATGGCGGTTTCCCATCTAACCGAATCCATGAACCGATACC
GGGAAGGGAAGGGAGACAAGCCCGGCCGCGTGTTCCGTCCACACGTTGCGGACGTACTCAAGTTCTGCCG
GCGAGCCGATGGCGGAAAGCAGAAAGACGACCTGGTAGAAACCTGCATTCGGTTAAACACCACGCACGTT
GCCATGCAGCGTACGAAGAAGGCCAAGAACGGCCGCCTGGTGACGGTATCCGAGGGTGAAGCCTTGATTA
GCCGCTACAAGATCGTAAAGAGCGAAACCGGGCGGCCGGAGTACATCGAGATCGAGCTAGCTGATTGGAT
GTACCGCGAGATCACAGAAGGCAAGAACCCGGACGTGCTGACGGTTCACCCCGATTACTTTTTGATCGAT
CCCGGCATCGGCCGTTTTCTCTACCGCCTGGCACGCCGCGCCGCAGGCAAGGCAGAAGCCAGATGGTTGT
TCAAGACGATCTACGAACGCAGTGGCAGCGCCGGAGAGTTCAAGAAGTTCTGTTTCACCGTGCGCAAGCT
GATCGGGTCAAATGACCTGCCGGAGTACGATTTGAAGGAGGAGGCGGGGCAGGCTGGCCCGATCCTAGTC
ATGCGCTACCGCAACCTGATCGAGGGCGAAGCATCCGCCGGTTCCTAATGTACGGAGCAGATGCTAGGGC
AAATTGCCCTAGCAGGGGAAAAAGGTCGAAAAGGTCTCTTTCCTGTGGATAGCACGTACATTGGGAACCC
AAAGCCGTACATTGGGAACCGGAACCCGTACATTGGGAACCCAAAGCCGTACATTGGGAACCGGTCACAC
ATGTAAGTGACTGATATAAAAGAGAAAAAAGGCGATTTTTCCGCCTAAAACTCTTTAAAACTTATTAAAA
CTCTTAAAACCCGCCTGGCCTGTGCATAACTGTCTGGCCAGCGCACAGCCGAAGAGCTGCAAAAAGCGCC
TACCCTTCGGTCGCTGCGCTCCCTACGCCCCGCCGCTTCGCGTCGGCCTATCGCGGCCGCTGGCCGCTCA
AAAATGGCTGGCCTACGGCCAGGCAATCTACCAGGGCGCGGACAAGCCGCGCCGTCGCCACTCGACCGCC
GGCGCCCACATCAAGGCACCCTGCCTCGCGCGTTTCGGTGATGACGGTGAAAACCTCTGACACATGCAGC
TCCCGGAGACGGTCACAGCTTGTCTGTAAGCGGATGCCGGGAGCAGACAAGCCCGTCAGGGCGCGTCAGC
GGGTGTTGGCGGGTGTCGGGGCGCAGCCATGACCCAGTCACGTAGCGATAGCGGAGTGTATACTGGCTTA
ACTATGCGGCATCAGAGCAGATTGTACTGAGAGTGCACCATATGCGGTGTGAAATACCGCACAGATGCGT
AAGGAGAAAATACCGCATCAGGCGCTCTTCCGCTTCCTCGCTCACTGACTCGCTGCGCTCGGTCGTTCGG
CTGCGGCGAGCGGTATCAGCTCACTCAAAGGCGGTAATACGGTTATCCACAGAATCAGGGGATAACGCAG
GAAAGAACATGTGAGCAAAAGGCCAGCAAAAGGCCAGGAACCGTAAAAAGGCCGCGTTGCTGGCGTTTTT
CCATAGGCTCCGCCCCCCTGACGAGCATCACAAAAATCGACGCTCAAGTCAGAGGTGGCGAAACCCGACA
GGACTATAAAGATACCAGGCGTTTCCCCCTGGAAGCTCCCTCGTGCGCTCTCCTGTTCCGACCCTGCCGC
TTACCGGATACCTGTCCGCCTTTCTCCCTTCGGGAAGCGTGGCGCTTTCTCATAGCTCACGCTGTAGGTA
TCTCAGTTCGGTGTAGGTCGTTCGCTCCAAGCTGGGCTGTGTGCACGAACCCCCCGTTCAGCCCGACCGC
TGCGCCTTATCCGGTAACTATCGTCTTGAGTCCAACCCGGTAAGACACGACTTATCGCCACTGGCAGCAG
CCACTGGTAACAGGATTAGCAGAGCGAGGTATGTAGGCGGTGCTACAGAGTTCTTGAAGTGGTGGCCTAA
CTACGGCTACACTAGAAGGACAGTATTTGGTATCTGCGCTCTGCTGAAGCCAGTTACCTTCGGAAAAAGA
GTTGGTAGCTCTTGATCCGGCAAACAAACCACCGCTGGTAGCGGTGGTTTTTTTGTTTGCAAGCAGCAGA
TTACGCGCAGAAAAAAAGGATCTCAAGAAGATCCTTTGATCTTTTCTACGGGGTCTGACGCTCAGTGGAA
CGAAAACTCACGTTAAGGGCTGATGAATCCCCTAATGATTTTTATCAAAATCATTAAGTTAAGGTAGATA
CACATCTTGTCATATGATCAAATGGTTTCGCCAAAAATCAATAATCAGACAACAAAATGTGCGAACTCGA
TATTTTACACGACTCTCTTTACCAATTCTGCCCCGAATTACACTTAAAACGACTCAACAGCTTAACGTTG
GCTTGCCACGCCTTACTTGACTGTAAAACTCTCACTCTTACCGAACTTGGCCGTAACCTGCCAACCAAAG
CGAGAACAAAACATAACATCAAACGAATCGACCGATTGTTAGGTAATCGTCACCTCCACAAAGAGCGACT
CGCTGTATACCGTTGGCATGCTAGCTTTATCTGTTCGGGCAATACGATGCCCATTGTACTTGTTGACTGG
TCTGATATCCGTGAGCAAAAACGGCTTATGGTATTGCGAGCTTCAGTCGCACTACACGGTCGTTCTGTTA
CTCTTTATGAGAAAGCGTTCCCGCTTTCAGAGCAATGTTCAAAGAAAGCTCATGACCAATTTCTAGCCGA
CCTTGCGAGCATTCTACCGAGTAACACCACACCGCTCATTGTCAGTGATGCTGGCTTTAAAGTGCCATGG
TATAAATCCGTTGAGAAGCTGGGTTGGTACTGGTTAAGTCGAGTAAGAGGAAAAGTACAATATGCAGACC
TAGGAGCGGAAAACTGGAAACCTATCAGCAACTTACATGATATGTCATCTAGTCACTCAAAGACTTTAGG
CTATAAGAGGCTGACTAAAAGCAATCCAATCTCATGCCAAATTCTATTGTATAAATCTCGCTCTAAAGGC
CGAAAAAATCAGCGCTCGACACGGACTCATTGTCACCACCCGTCACCTAAAATCTACTCAGCGTCGGCAA
AGGAGCCATGGATTCTAGCAACTAACTTACCTGTTGAAATTCGAACACCCAAACAACTTGTTAATATCTA
TTCGAAGCGAATGCAGATTGAAGAAACCTTCCGAGACTTGAAAAGTCCTGCCTACGGACTAGGCCTACGC
CATAGCCGAACGAGCAGCTCAGAGCGTTTTGATATCATGCTGCTAATCGCCCTGATGCTTCAACTAACAT
GTTGGCTTGCGGGCGTTCATGCTCAGAAACAAGGTTGGGACAAGCACTTCCAGGCTAACACAGTCAGAAA
TCGAAACGTACTCTCAACAGTTCGCTTAGGCATGGAAGTTTTGCGGCATTCTGGCTACACAATAACAAGG
GAAGACTCACTCGTGGCTGCAACCCTGCTTACTCAAAATCTATTCACACATGGTTACGTTTTGGGGAAAT
TATGAGGGGATCTCTCAGCGTTAAGGGATTTTGGTCATGCATTCTAGGTACTAAAACAATTCATCCAGTA
AAATATAATATTTTATTTTCTCCCAATCAGGCTTGATCCCCAGTAAGTCAAAAAATAGCTCGACATACTG
TTCTTCCCCGATATCCTCCCTGATCGACCGGACGCAGAAGGCAATGTCATACCACTTGTCCGCCCTGCCG
CTTCTCCCAAGATCAATAAAGCCACTTACTTTGCCATCTTTCACAAAGATGTTGCTGTCTCCCAGGTCGC
CGTGGGAAAAGACAAGTTCCTCTTCGGGCTTTTCCGTCTTTAAAAAATCATACAGCTCGCGCGGATCTTT
AAATGGAGTGTCTTCTTCCCAGTTTTCGCAATCCACATCGGCCAGATCGTTATTCAGTAAGTAATCCAAT
TCGGCTAAGCGGCTGTCTAAGCTATTCGTATAGGGACAATCCGATATGTCGATGGAGTGAAAGAGCCTGA
TGCACTCCGCATACAGCTCGATAATCTTTTCAGGGCTTTGTTCATCTTCATACTCTTCCGAGCAAAGGAC
GCCATCGGCCTCACTCATGAGCAGATTGCTCCAGCCATCATGCCGTTCAAAGTGCAGGACCTTTGGAACA
GGCAGCTTTCCTTCCAGCCATAGCATCATGTCCTTTTCCCGTTCCACATCATAGGTGGTCCCTTTATACC
GGCTGTCCGTCATTTTTAAATATAGGTTTTCATTTTCTCCCACCAGCTTATATACCTTAGCAGGAGACAT
TCCTTCCGTATCTTTTACGCAGCGGTATTTTTCGATCAGTTTTTTCAATTCCGGTGATATTCTCATTTTA
GCCATTTATTATTTCCTTCCTCTTTTCTACAGTATTTAAAGATACCCCAAGAAGCTAATTATAACAAGAC
GAACTCCAATTCACTGTTCCTTGCATTCTAAAACCTTAAATACCAGAAAACAGCTTTTTCAAAGTTGTTT
TCAAAGTTGGCGTATAACATAGTATCGACGGAGCCGATTTTGAAACCGCGGTGATCACAGGCAGCAACGC
TCTGTCATCGTTACAATCAACATGCTACCCTCCGCGAGATCATCCGTGTTTCAAACCCGGCAGCTTAGTT
GCCGTTCTTCCGAATAGCATCGGTAACATGAGCAAAGTCTGCCGCCTTACAACGGCTCTCCCGCTGACGC
CGTCCCGGACTGATGGGCTGCCTGTATCGAGTGGTGATTTTGTGCCGAGCTGCCGGTCGGGGAGCTGTTG
GCTGGCTGGTGGCAGGATATATTGTGGTGTAAACAAATTGACGCTTAGACAACTTAATAACACATTGCGG
ACGTTTTTAATGTACTGAATTAACGCCGAATTAATTCCTAGGCCACCATGTTGGGCCCGGCGCGCCAAGC
TTGCATGCCTGCAGGTCAACATGGTGGAGCACGACACTCTCGTCTACTCCAAGAATATCAAAGATACAGT
CTCAGAAGACCAGAGGGCTATTGAGACTTTTCAACAAAGGGTAATATCGGGAAACCTCCTCGGATTCCAT
TGCCCAGCTATCTGTCACTTCATCGAAAGGACAGTAGAAAAGGAAGATGGCTTCTACAAATGCCATCATT
GCGATAAAGGAAAGGCTATCGTTCAAGATGCCTCTACCGACAGTGGTCCCAAAGATGGACCCCCACCCAC
GAGGAACATCGTGGAAAAAGAAGACGTTCCAACCACGTCTTCAAAGCAAGTGGATTGATGTGATGGTCAA
CATGGTGGAGCACGACACTCTCGTCTACTCCAAGAATATCAAAGATACAGTCTCAGAAGACCAGAGGGCT
ATTGAGACTTTTCAACAAAGGGTAATATCGGGAAACCTCCTCGGATTCCATTGCCCAGCTATCTGTCACT
TCATCGAAAGGACAGTAGAAAAGGAAGATGGCTTCTACAAATGCCATCATTGCGATAAAGGAAAGGCTAT
CGTTCAAGATGCCTCTACCGACAGTGGTCCCAAAGATGGACCCCCACCCACGAGGAACATCGTGGAAAAA
GAAGACGTTCCAACCACGTCTTCAAAGCAAGTGGATTGATGTGATATCTCCACTGACGTAAGGGATGACG
CACAATCCCACTATCCTTCGCAAGACCCTTCCTCTATATAAGGAAGTTCATTTCATTTGGAGAGGATAAA
ACATTGCACCTATGGTGTTGCCCTGGCTGGGGTATGTCAGTGATCGCAGTAGAATGTACTAATTGACAAG
TTGGAGAATACGGTAGAACGTCCTTATCCAACACAGCCTTTATCCCTCTCCCTGACGAGGTTTTTGTCAG
TGTAATATTTCTTTTTGAACTATCCAGCTTAGTACCGTACGGGAAAGTGACTGGTGTGCTTATCTTTGAA
ATGTTACTTTGGGTTTCGGTTCTTTAGGTTAGTAAGAAAGCACTTGTCTTCTCATACAAAGGAAAACCTG
AGACGTATCGCTTACGAAAGTAGCAATGAAAGAAAGGTGGTGGTTTTAATCGCTACCGCAAAAACGATGG
GGTCGTTTTAATTAACTTCTCCTACGCAAGCGTCTAAACGGACGTTGGGGTTTTGCTAGTTTCTTTAGAG
AAAACTAGCTAAGTCTTTAATGTTATCATTAGAGATGGCATAAATATAATACTTGTGTCTGCTGATAAGA
TCATTTTAATTTGGACGATTAGACTTGTTGAACTACAGGTTACTGAATCACTTGCGCTAATCAACATGGG
AGATATGTACGATGAATCATTTGACAAGTCGGGCGGTCCTGCTGACTTGATGGACGATTCTTGGGTGGAA
TCAGTTTCGTGGAAAGATCTGTTGAAGAAGTTACACAGCATAAAATTTGCACTACAGTCTGGTAGAGATG
AGATCACTGGGTTACTAGCGGCACTGAATAGACAGTGTCCTTATTCACCATATGAGCAGTTTCCAGATAA
GAAGGTGTATTTCCTTTTAGACTCACGGGCTAACAGTGCTCTTGGTGTGATTCAGAACGCTTCAGCGTTC
AAGAGACGAGCTGATGAGAAGAATGCAGTGGCGGGTGTTACAAATATTCCTGCGAATCCAAACACAACGG
TTACGACGAACCAAGGGAGTACTACTACTACCAAGGCGAACACTGGCTCGACTTTGGAAGAAGACTTGTA
CACTTATTACAAATTCGATGATGCCTCTACAGCTTTCCACAAATCTCTAACTTCGTTAGAGAACATGGAG
TTGAAGAGTTATTACCGAAGGAACTTTGAGAAAGTATTCGGGATTAAGTTTGGTGGAGCAGCTGCTAGTT
CATCTGCACCGCCTCCAGCGAGTGGAGGTCCGATACGTCCTAATCCCTAGGGATTTAAGGACGTGAACTC
TGTTGAGATCTCTGTGAAATTCAGAGGGTGGGTGATACCATATTCACTGATGCCATTAGCGACATCTAAA
TAGGGCTAATTGTGACTAATTTGAGGGAATTTCCTTTACCATTGACGTCAGTGTCGTTGGTAGCATTTGA
GTTTCGGCACACAAGGTTAAAAACGCTGTAGTAATACATGCGCAAGAACAGGCTGAGCATCTTGTTCTGG
GGTTTCACACTATCTTTAGAGAAAGTGTTAAGTTAATTAAGTTATCTTAATTAAGAGCATAATTATACTG
ATTTGTCTCTCGTTGATAGAGTCTATCATTCTGTTATTAAAAATTTGACAACTCGGTTTGCTGACCTACT
GGTCACTGTATCACTTACCCGAGTTAACGAGATGGATTACAAGGATGATGATGATAAGGATTACAAGGAT
GATGATGATAAGATGGCTCCAAAGAAGAAGAGAAAGGTTGGAATCCACGGAGTTCCAGCTGCTATGCTGC
AGCATAAAGCCTATGAATACCGTATCTATCCAGATAAGAAGCAGGAAACACTGATTGCCAAGACAATAGG
CAGTTCAAGGTATGTATACAACCATTTCCTGGAACTTTGGAACAAGGAATATGAGGAGACCGGAAAAGGT
CTGACTTATTACGCATGCTCCAAACTTCTGACAAAGCTTAAGAGGGACCCGGAAACAGTATGGCTTTGTG
AAGTGGATAAGTTCTCGCTCCAGAATTCGCTTCGTAACCTGTCGGACGCCTTCTCCCGCTTTTTCAAAGG
ACAGAACGAGCATCCCCAGTTCAAGAGCAAGAAGAGCCCGAGGCAAAGCTACACGACACAATATACGAAC
AACAACATCGCAGTTTCCGGAAATTGTCTGAAGCTGCCTAAGCTGGGCCTTGTCAAGTTTGCAGACAGTA
GGGAGATGAAAGGCCGTATACTGAATGCCACAGTACGAAGGAAATCGAGCGGGAAATTCTTCGTATCGAT
CCTATGCGAAGAGGAGATCTGTGAATTGCCAAAGACTGACTCATCTGTCGGAATTGACCTCGGAATCATT
GACTTTGCGGTTATGTCAGACGGAAGCAGGCATGACAACAATCATTTTACCAGGCAAATGGAAGAAAGGC
TTAGACGGGAGCAGCGAAAGCTTGCAAGGCGTGCACTTGCTGCGGAGAAAAGGGGCATTTCCCTTTCTGA
AGCCAGGAACTATCAGAAGCAAAGGCGGAAGGTAGCGAGACTTTATGAAAAGGTTGCAAACCAGCGAAAA
GAATATCTTAACAAACTCAGTACAGAGATAGTCAAAAACCACGATATCATCTGTATCGAGGACCTTAACG
TTAAGGGCATGATGCGCAATCATAAACTGGCAAAAAGCATCTCTGATGTATCATGGACGAGCCTTGTATC
GAAACTGCAGTACAAGGCTTCCTGGTATGGAAAAGAAGTCATCAGGATAAGCAGATGGTTTCCGTCAAGT
CAGATATGCTCAGAGTGCGGCCACAAGGACAGGAAGAAGCCTCTCCATGTAAGGGAGTGGACCTGTCCTG
TTTGTCATGCCCACCATGACCGTGACGTCAATGCAGCAAGAAATATACTGGCTGAGGGACTCAGGATAAG
AGCTCTGACTCCGGGGTCTTAGCAATACAGAAGCAAACAGGAACCGCAGGAATTGCGGGGGTAGCTTGGT
AAACAAGAGAAACCTCTGCCGGCAAAGAAATAAGCCGGTAAGTATGCTCTGTTCCCAAGAATCTCGTGAC
TTTAGTCATGAGAGTTTCAACCAAAGATTGGTGGTGGGCCGGCATGGTCCCAGCCTCCTCGCTGGCGCCG
GCTGGGCAACATGCTTCGGCATGGCGAATGGGACCCGTAGCTCAGTTGGTTAGAGCGTTGGTCTTATGAG
CCGAAGGTCGCGGGTTCGAGCCCCGCCGGAAGCACCCGGGCATGTCCCGAAGACATTAAACTACGGTTCT
TTAAGTAGATCCGTGTCTGAAGTTTTAGGTTCAATTTAAACCTACGAGATTGACATTCTCGACTGATCTT
GATTGATCGGTAAGTCTTTTGTAATTTAATTTTCTTTTTGATTTTATTTTAAATTGTTATCTGTTTCTGT
GTATAGACTGTTTGAGATCGGCGTTTGGCCGACTCATTGTCTTACCATAGGGGAACGGACTTTGTTTGTG
TTGTTATTTTATTTGTATTTTATTAAAATTCTCAACGATCTGAAAAAGCCTCGCGGCTAAGAGATTGTTG
GGGGGTGAGTAAGTACTTTTAAAGTGATGATGGTTACAAAGGCAAAAGGGGTAAAACCCCTCGCCTACGT
AAGCGTTATTACGCCCGTCTGTACTTATATCAGTACACTGACGAGTCCCTAAAGGACGAAACGGGAGAAC
GCTAGCCACCACCACCACCACCACGTGTGAATTACAGGTGACCAGCTCGAATTTCCCCGATCGTTCAAAC
ATTTGGCAATAAAGTTTCTTAAGATTGAATCCTGTTGCCGGTCTTGCGATGATTATCATATAATTTCTGT
TGAATTACGTTAAGCATGTAATAATTAACATGTAATGCATGACGTTATTTATGAGATGGGTTTTTATGAT
TAGAGTCCCGCAATTATACATTTAATACGCGATAGAAAACAAAATATAGCGCGCAAACTAGGATAAATTA
TCGCGCGCGGTGTCATCTATGTTACTAGATCGGGAATTAAACTATCAGTGTTTGACAGGATATATTGGCG
GGTAAACCTAAGAGAAAAGAGCGTTTATTAGAATAATCGGATATTTAAAAGGGCGTGAAAAGGTTTATCC
GTTCGTCCATTTGTATGTGCATGCCAACCACAGGGTTCCCCTCGGGATCAAAGTACTTTGATCCAACCCC
TCCGCTGCTATAGTGCAGTCGGCTTCTGACGTTCAGTGCAGCCGTCTTCTGAAAACGACATGTCGCACAA
GTCCTAAGTTACGCGACAGGCTGCCGCCCTGCCCTTTTCCTGGCGTTTTCTTGTCGCGTGTTTTAGTCGC
ATAAAGTAGAATACTTGCGACTAGAACCGGAGACATTACGCCATGAACAAGAGCGCCGCCGCTGGCCTGC
TGGGCTATGCCCGCGTCAGCACCGACGACCAGGACTTGACCAACCAACGGGCCGAACTGCACGCGGCCGG
CTGCACCAAGCTGTTTTCCGAGAAGATCACCGGCACCAGGCGCGACCGCCCGGAGCTGGCCAGGATGCTT
GACCACCTACGCCCTGGCGACGTTGTGACAGTGACCAGGCTAGACCGCCTGGCCCGCAGCACCCGCGACC
TACTGGACATTGCCGAGCGCATCCAGGAGGCCGGCGCGGGCCTGCGTAGCCTGGCAGAGCCGTGGGCCGA
CACCACCACGCCGGCCGGCCGCATGGTGTTGACCGTGTTCGCCGGCATTGCCGAGTTCGAGCGTTCCCTA
ATCATCGACCGCACCCGGAGCGGGCGCGAGGCCGCCAAGGCCCGAGGCGTGAAGTTTGGCCCCCGCCCTA
CCCTCACCCCGGCACAGATCGCGCACGCCCGCGAGCTGATCGACCAGGAAGGCCGCACCGTGAAAGAGGC
GGCTGCACTGCTTGGCGTGCATCGCTCGACCCTGTACCGCGCACTTGAGCGCAGCGAGGAAGTGACGCCC
ACCGAGGCCAGGCGGCGCGGTGCCTTCCGTGAGGACGCATTGACCGAGGCCGACGCCCTGGCGGCCGCCG
AGAATGAACGCCAAGAGGAACAAGCATGAAACCGCACCAGGACGGCCAGGACGAACCGTTTTTCATTACC
GAAGAGATCGAGGCGGAGATGATCGCGGCCGGGTACGTGTTCGAGCCGCCCGCGCACGTCTCAACCGTGC
GGCTGCATGAAATCCTGGCCGGTTTGTCTGATGCCAAGCTGGCGGCCTGGCCGGCCAGCTTGGCCGCTGA
AGAAACCGAGCGCCGCCGTCTAAAAAGGTGATGTGTATTTGAGTAAAACAGCTTGCGTCATGCGGTCGCT
GCGTATATGATGCGATGAGTAAATAAACAAATACGCAAGGGGAACGCATGAAGGTTATCGCTGTACTTAA
CCAGAAAGGCGGGTCAGGCAAGACGACCATCGCAACCCATCTAGCCCGCGCCCTGCAACTCGCCGGGGCC
GATGTTCTGTTAGTCGATTCCGATCCCCAGGGCAGTGCCCGCGATTGGGCGGCCGTGCGGGAAGATCAAC
CGCTAACCGTTGTCGGCATCGACCGCCCGACGATTGACCGCGACGTGAAGGCCATCGGCCGGCGCGACTT
CGTAGTGATCGACGGAGCGCCCCAGGCGGCGGACTTGGCTGTGTCCGCGATCAAGGCAGCCGACTTCGTG
CTGATTCCGGTGCAGCCAAGCCCTTACGACATATGGGCCACCGCCGACCTGGTGGAGCTGGTTAAGCAGC
GCATTGAGGTCACGGATGGAAGGCTACAAGCGGCCTTTGTCGTGTCGCGGGCGATCAAAGGCACGCGCAT
CGGCGGTGAGGTTGCCGAGGCGCTGGCCGGGTACGAGCTGCCCATTCTTGAGTCCCGTATCACGCAGCGC
GTGAGCTACCCAGGCACTGCCGCCGCCGGCACAACCGTTCTTGAATCAGAACCCGAGGGCGACGCTGCCC
GCGAGGTCCAGGCGCTGGCCGCTGAAATTAAATCAAAACTCATTTGAGTTAATGAGGTAAAGAGAAAATG
AGCAAAAGCACAAACACGCTAAGTGCCGGCC
Features (pLannotate 1.2.2; 20 found; start..end, strand, type, name):
    375..1448    +  CDS            pVS1 RepA: replication protein from the Pseudomonas plasmid pVS1 (Heeb et al., 2000)
   1514..1708    +  rep_origin     pVS1 oriV: origin of replication for the Pseudomonas plasmid pVS1 (Heeb et al., 2000)
   1911..1950    +  CDS            rop (fragment): Rop protein, which maintains plasmids at low copy number; rop
   2052..2192    +  misc_feature   bom: basis of mobility region from pBR322
   2378..2966    -  rep_origin     ori: high-copy-number ColE1/pMB1/pBR322/pUC origin of replication
   3074..3143    -  ncRNA          RNA-OUT: Accession: RF00240 - RNA-OUT
   4391..5185    -  CDS            KanR: aminoglycoside phosphotransferase; aphA-3; confers resistance to kanamycin
   5610..5634    +  misc_feature   LB T-DNA repeat: left border repeat from nopaline C58 T-DNA
   5737..5757    -  misc_feature   MCS (fragment): pUC18/19 multiple cloning site
   5832..6506    +  promoter       CaMV 35S promoter (enhanced): cauliflower mosaic virus 35S promoter with a duplicated enhancer region
   7066..7677    +  CDS            CP: CAPSD_TRVPP - Experimental evidence at protein level: Swiss-Prot protein existence level 1. Capsid protein self-assembles to form rod-shaped virions about 22 nm in diameter with a central canal enclosing the viral genomic RNA. From Tobacco rattle virus (isolate PpK20) (TRV).
   8085..8132    +  CDS            2xFLAG: two tandem FLAG® epitope tags
   9550..9623    +  ncRNA          tRNA: Accession: RF00005 - tRNA
   9986..10025   +  ncRNA          TLS-PK6: Accession: RF01101 - Pseudoknot of tRNA-like structure
  10021..10076   +  ncRNA          Hammerhead 3: Accession: RF00008 - Hammerhead ribozyme (type III)
  10086..10104   +  CDS            9xHis (fragment): 9xHis affinity tag
  10139..10391   +  terminator     NOS terminator: nopaline synthase terminator and poly(A) signal
  10413..10437   +  misc_feature   RB T-DNA repeat: right border repeat from nopaline C58 T-DNA
  10777..11178   +  CDS            Y4CG_SINFN (fragment): Protein inferred from homology: Swiss-Prot protein existence level 3. From Sinorhizobium fredii (strain NBRC 101917 / NGR234).
  11738..12367   +  CDS            pVS1 StaA: stability protein from the Pseudomonas plasmid pVS1 (Heeb et al., 2000)
