[The description below was written by a language model from this plasmid's Addgene catalogue record and pLannotate feature annotations shown in this document.]
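Description:
pTW2153 is a 12.4 kb binary T-DNA plasmid for plant expression that carries an engineered tobacco rattle virus RNA2 (TRV2) genome loaded with the compact RNA-guided nuclease ISYmu1 TnpB and a guide RNA ("gRNA3") directed at CHLl1, in a layout the depositors call "Architecture_B". The backbone has a ColE1/pMB1-type origin with a bom site for propagation in E. coli. The pVS1 oriV, RepA and StaA functions provide replication and stable maintenance in Agrobacterium. Selection in bacteria is by kanamycin through an aphA-3 aminoglycoside phosphotransferase gene.

Between the nopaline-type left and right T-DNA borders, an enhanced CaMV 35S promoter with a duplicated enhancer drives transcription of the viral cDNA, which includes the TRV capsid protein coding sequence. Downstream lies a 2xFLAG tag, followed by a stretch of roughly 1.4 kb that the feature table leaves unannotated. This stretch presumably holds the TnpB coding sequence and its guide, though the table does not mark either one or name any subgenomic promoter. A tRNA element follows the cargo; such sequences are commonly added to viral vectors to promote RNA mobility or processing, though the record does not state its role here. The cassette ends with the viral tRNA-like-structure pseudoknot of the 3′ end, a hammerhead ribozyme that would trim the transcript to a defined terminus, and the NOS terminator. A short "9xHis" hit after the ribozyme is probably an annotation artefact.

According to the associated publication title, the construct belongs to a system for viral delivery of an RNA-guided editor to obtain transgene-free germline edits in Arabidopsis. TRV2 vectors normally require a companion TRV RNA1 construct, which is not part of this record.
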