Addgene plasmid #236577: pTW2153
Purpose: ISYmu1 CHLl1 gRNA3 TRV2 Architecture_B
Depositing lab: Steven Jacobsen. Depositing organization: University of California, Los Angeles (UCLA). Publication: Viral delivery of an RNA-guided genome editor for transgene-free germline editing in Arabidopsis. Weiss T, Kamalu M, Shi H, Li Z, Amerasekera J, Zhong Z, Adler BA, Song MM, Vohra K, Wirnowski G, Chitkara S, Ambrose C, Steinmetz N, Sridharan A, Sahagun D, Banfield JF, Doudna JA, Jacobsen SE. Nat Plants. 2025 Apr 22. doi: 10.1038/s41477-025-01989-9. PubMed 40263581.
Backbone
  Vector backbone: T-DNA
  Vector type: Plant Expression
Growth in bacteria
  Bacterial resistance: Kanamycin, 50 μg/mL
  Growth temperature: 37°C
  Growth strain: DH5alpha
  Copy number: Unknown
Gene/Insert
  Gene/Insert name: ISYmu1 TnpB
Terms and licenses: Academic/Nonprofit Terms; Industry Terms: Not Available to Industry
Depositor comments: Please visit https://doi.org/10.1101/2024.07.17.603964 for bioRxiv preprint.
How to cite: pTW2153 was a gift from Steven Jacobsen (Addgene plasmid # 236577 ; http://n2t.net/addgene:236577 ; RRID:Addgene_236577)
